Addgene plasmid #200535: pMC-ME_2a-BFP-pA ORF-2 without ATG
Purpose: mini circle middle entry plasmid for 2a-BFP-pA ORF 2 (without ATG) with flanking BsaI cut sites
Depositing lab: Junsu Kang. Depositing organization: University of Wisconsin, Madison. Publication: Advancing knock-in approaches for robust genome editing in zebrafish. Rodriguez-Parks A, Beezley EG, Manna S, Silaban I, Almutawa SI, Cao S, Ahmed H, Guyer M, Baker S, Richards MP, Kang J. Biol Open. 2026 Feb 2:bio.062472. doi: 10.1242/bio.062472. PubMed 41630603.
Backbone
  Vector backbone: pU6a:sgRNA#3
  Backbone manufacturer: Addgene #64247
  Total vector size (bp): 3474
  Vector type: Mini-Golden
Growth in bacteria
  Bacterial resistance: Spectinomycin, 50 μg/mL
  Growth temperature: 37°C
  Growth strain: DH5alpha
  Copy number: Unknown
Gene/Insert
  Gene/Insert name: BFP
Terms and licenses: Academic/Nonprofit Terms; Industry Terms: Not Available to Industry
How to cite: pMC-ME_2a-BFP-pA ORF-2 without ATG was a gift from Junsu Kang (Addgene plasmid # 200535 ; http://n2t.net/addgene:200535 ; RRID:Addgene_200535)
