[The description below was written by a language model from this plasmid's Addgene catalogue record and pLannotate feature annotations shown in this document.]
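Description:
pMC-ME_2a-BFP-pA ORF-2 without ATG is a 3,474 bp "middle entry" module for a Golden Gate-style (Mini-Golden) assembly system, built on the pU6a:sgRNA#3 backbone and intended as a building block for minicircle knock-in donors used in zebrafish genome editing. It is maintained in E. coli through a high-copy ColE1/pUC-type origin and selected with spectinomycin via the aadA (SmR) aminoglycoside adenylyltransferase gene. Upstream of that gene, the annotation picks up a fragment of the class 1 integron Pc promoter and a short gentamicin-resistance remnant. Other small fragments (lacZα, lacI, T7 promoter) and the rrnB T1 and T2 terminators appear to be backbone remnants rather than functional payload.

The payload is a promoterless reporter cassette: a 2A self-cleaving peptide sequence (named in the record but not separately annotated in the feature table), followed by the monomeric blue fluorescent protein TagBFP, with an SV40 polyadenylation signal annotated just downstream of the coding sequence, on the opposite strand. The cassette lacks its own start codon and is supplied in a defined reading frame ("ORF 2"), which suggests it is one of a set of frame variants. When the cassette is integrated in frame into an endogenous coding sequence, the host gene's promoter and translation drive expression, and the 2A element releases BFP as a separate protein that reports the targeted locus. Flanking BsaI type IIS sites allow the module to be excised with defined overhangs and joined directionally to other entry parts. The record does not specify the overhang sequences, the particular 2A variant, or the partner modules.
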