Features (pLannotate 1.2.2; 11 found; start..end, strand, type, name):
     35..78      +  terminator     rrnB T1 terminator: Escherichia coli rrnB; transcription terminator T1 from the E. coli rrnB gene
    125..161     -  CDS            lacZα (fragment): LacZα fragment of β-galactosidase; lacZ fragment
    246..944     +  CDS            TagBFP: monomeric blue fluorescent protein mammalian codon-optimized
    955..972     -  promoter       T7 promoter (fragment): promoter for bacteriophage T7 RNA polymerase
    977..1111    -  polyA_signal   SV40 poly(A) signal: SV40 polyadenylation signal
   1286..1309    +  promoter       Pc promoter (fragment): intI1 (promoter lies within the coding sequence); class 1 integron promoter
   1485..1541    +  CDS            GmR (fragment): gentamycin acetyltransferase; aacC1; confers resistance to gentamycin
   1548..2339    +  CDS            SmR: aminoglycoside adenylyltransferase (Murphy, 1985); aadA; confers resistance to spectinomycin and streptomycin
   2432..3020    +  rep_origin     ori: high-copy-number ColE1/pMB1/pBR322/pUC origin of replication
   3203..3295    +  CDS            lacI (fragment): lac repressor; lacI; The lac repressor binds to the lac operator to inhibit transcription in E. coli. This inhibition can be relieved by adding lactose or isopropyl-β-D-thiogalactopyranoside (IPTG).
   3350..3377    -  terminator     rrnB T2 terminator: transcription terminator T2 from the E. coli rrnB gene
>Addgene plasmid #200535 | pMC-ME_2a-BFP-pA ORF-2 without ATG | addgene full sequence | sequence record 394641 | Addgene NGS Result
CCTACTCAGGAGAGCGTTCACCGACAAACAACAGATAAAACGAAAGGCCCAGTCTTCCGACTGAGCCTTT
CGTTTTATTTGATGCCTGGCAGTTCCCTACTCTCGCGTTAACGCTAGCATGGATGTTTTCCCAGTCACGA
CGTTGTAAAACGACGGCCAGTCTTAAGCTCGGGCCCGGTCTCTAGTCCGCTACAAACTTCTCTCTGCTGA
AGCAGGCTGGAGACGTGGAGGAGAACCCTGGACCTAGCGAGCTGATTAAGGAGAACATGCACATGAAGCT
GTACATGGAGGGCACCGTGGACAACCATCACTTCAAGTGCACATCCGAGGGCGAAGGCAAGCCCTACGAG
GGCACCCAGACCATGAGAATCAAGGTGGTCGAGGGCGGCCCTCTCCCCTTCGCCTTCGACATCCTGGCTA
CTAGCTTCCTCTACGGCAGCAAGACCTTCATCAACCACACCCAGGGCATCCCCGACTTCTTCAAGCAGTC
CTTCCCTGAGGGCTTCACATGGGAGAGAGTCACCACATACGAAGACGGGGGCGTGCTGACCGCTACCCAG
GACACCAGCCTCCAGGACGGCTGCCTCATCTACAACGTCAAGATCAGAGGGGTGAACTTCACATCCAACG
GCCCTGTGATGCAGAAGAAAACACTCGGCTGGGAGGCCTTCACCGAGACGCTGTACCCCGCTGACGGCGG
CCTGGAAGGCAGAAACGACATGGCCCTGAAGCTCGTGGGCGGGAGCCATCTGATCGCAAACATCAAGACC
ACATATAGATCCAAGAAACCCGCTAAGAACCTCAAGATGCCTGGCGTCTACTATGTGGACTACAGACTGG
AAAGAATCAAGGAGGCCAACAACGAGACGTACGTCGAGCAGCACGAGGTGGCAGTGGCCAGATACTGCGA
CCTCCCTAGCAAACTGGGGCACAAGCTTAATTAATAAGCTAGAACTATAGTGAGTCGTATTACGTAGATC
CAGACATGATAAGATACATTGATGAGTTTGGACAAACCACAACTAGAATGCAGTGAAAAAAATGCTTTAT
TTGTGAAATTTGTGATGCTATTGCTTTATTTGTAACCATTATAAGCTGCAATAAACAAGTTAACAACAAC
AATTGCATTCATTTTATGTTTCAGGTTCAGGGGGAGGTGTGGGAGGTTTTTTAATTCCTCAAGAGACCTC
TAGACCAGCCAGGACAGAAATGCCTCGACTTCGCTGCTACCCAAGGTTGCCGGGTGACGCACACCGTGGA
AACGGATGAAGGCACGAACCCAGTGGACATAAGCCTGTTCGGTTCGTAAGCTGTAATGCAAGTAGCGTAT
GCGCTCACGCAACTGGTCCAGAACCTTGACCGAACGCAGCGGTGGTAACGGCGCAGTGGCGGTTTTCATG
GCTTGTTATGACTGTTTTTTTGGGGTACAGTCTATGCCTCGGGCATCCAAGCAGCAAGCGCGTTACGCCG
TGGGTCGATGTTTGATGTTATGGAGCAGCAACGATGTTACGCAGCAGGGCAGTCGCCCTAAAACAAAGTT
AAACATTATGAGGGAAGCGGTGATCGCCGAAGTATCGACTCAACTATCAGAGGTAGTTGGCGTCATCGAG
CGCCATCTCGAACCGACGTTGCTGGCCGTACATTTGTACGGCTCCGCAGTGGATGGCGGCCTGAAGCCAC
ACAGTGATATTGATTTGCTGGTTACGGTGACCGTAAGGCTTGATGAAACAACGCGGCGAGCTTTGATCAA
CGACCTTTTGGAAACTTCGGCTTCCCCTGGAGAGAGCGAGATTCTCCGCGCTGTAGAAGTCACCATTGTT
GTGCACGACGACATCATTCCGTGGCGTTATCCAGCTAAGCGCGAACTGCAATTTGGAGAATGGCAGCGCA
ATGACATTCTTGCAGGTATCTTCGAGCCAGCCACGATCGACATTGATCTGGCTATCTTGCTGACAAAAGC
AAGAGAACATAGCGTTGCCTTGGTAGGTCCAGCGGCGGAGGAACTCTTTGATCCGGTTCCTGAACAGGAT
CTATTTGAGGCGCTAAATGAAACCTTAACGCTATGGAACTCGCCGCCCGACTGGGCTGGCGATGAGCGAA
ATGTAGTGCTTACGTTGTCCCGCATTTGGTACAGCGCAGTAACCGGCAAAATCGCGCCGAAGGATGTCGC
TGCCGACTGGGCAATGGAGCGCCTGCCGGCCCAGTATCAGCCCGTCATACTTGAAGCTAGACAGGCTTAT
CTTGGACAAGAAGAAGATCGCTTGGCCTCGCGCGCAGATCAGTTGGAAGAATTTGTCCACTACGTGAAAG
GCGAGATCACCAAGGTAGTCGGCAAATAACCCTCGAGCCACCCATGACCAAAATCCCTTAACGTGAGTTA
CGCGTCGTTCCACTGAGCGTCAGACCCCGTAGAAAAGATCAAAGGATCTTCTTGAGATCCTTTTTTTCTG
CGCGTAATCTGCTGCTTGCAAACAAAAAAACCACCGCTACCAGCGGTGGTTTGTTTGCCGGATCAAGAGC
TACCAACTCTTTTTCCGAAGGTAACTGGCTTCAGCAGAGCGCAGATACCAAATACTGTTCTTCTAGTGTA
GCCGTAGTTAGGCCACCACTTCAAGAACTCTGTAGCACCGCCTACATACCTCGCTCTGCTAATCCTGTTA
CCAGTGGCTGCTGCCAGTGGCGATAAGTCGTGTCTTACCGGGTTGGACTCAAGACGATAGTTACCGGATA
AGGCGCAGCGGTCGGGCTGAACGGGGGGTTCGTGCACACAGCCCAGCTTGGAGCGAACGACCTACACCGA
ACTGAGATACCTACAGCGTGAGCTATGAGAAAGCGCCACGCTTCCCGAAGGGAGAAAGGCGGACAGGTAT
CCGGTAAGCGGCAGGGTCGGAACAGGAGAGCGCACGAGGGAGCTTCCAGGGGGAAACGCCTGGTATCTTT
ATAGTCCTGTCGGGTTTCGCCACCTCTGACTTGAGCGTCGATTTTTGTGATGCTCGTCAGGGGGGCGGAG
CCTATGGAAAAACGCCAGCAACGCGGCCTTTTTACGGTTCCTGGCCTTTTGCTGGCCTTTTGCTCACATG
TTCTTTCCTGCGTTATCCCCTGATTCTGTGGATAACCGTATTACCGCCTTTGAGTGAGCTGATACCGCTC
GCCGCAGCCGAACGACCGAGCGCAGCGAGTCAGTGAGCGAGGAAGCGGAAGAGCGCCCAATACGCAAACC
GCCTCTCCCCGCGCGTTGGCCGATTCATTAATGCAGCTGGCACGACAGGTTTCCCGACTGGAAAGCGGGC
AGTGAGCGCAACGCAATTAATACGCGTACCGCTAGCCAGGAAGAGTTTGTAGAAACGCAAAAAGGCCATC
CGTCAGGATGGCCTTCTGCTTAGTTTGATGCCTGGCAGTTTATGGCGGGCGTCCTGCCCGCCACCCTCCG
GGCCGTTGCTTCACAACGTTCAAATCCGCTCCCGGCGGATTTGT
